Addgene plasmid #38868: HIBCH
Purpose: Bacterial expression for structure determination; may not be full ORF
Depositing lab: Nicola Burgess-Brown. Depositing organization: University of Oxford.
Backbone
  Vector backbone: pNIC-CTHF
  Backbone manufacturer: SGC
  Vector type: Bacterial Expression
Growth in bacteria
  Bacterial resistance: Kanamycin, 50 μg/mL
  Growth temperature: 37°C
  Growth strain: Mach1
  Copy number: Low Copy
Gene/Insert
  Gene/Insert name: HIBCH (alt names: 3-hydroxyisobutyryl-Coenzyme A hydrolase [isoform 1]; PDB:3BPT)
  Species: H. sapiens (human)
  Insert size (bp): 1143
  Entrez Gene: Hibch (a.k.a. 2610509I15Rik, AI648812)
  Tag / fusion protein: Tev His Flag (C terminal on insert)
  Cloning method: Ligation Independent Cloning
  Sequencing primers: 5′ T7; 3′ T7-term
Terms and licenses: Academic/Nonprofit Terms; Industry Terms: Not Available to Industry
How to cite: HIBCH was a gift from Nicola Burgess-Brown (Addgene plasmid # 38868 ; http://n2t.net/addgene:38868 ; RRID:Addgene_38868)
