[The description below was written by a language model from this plasmid's Addgene catalogue record.]
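Description:
HIBCH is a bacterial expression plasmid built on the pNIC-CTHF backbone from the SGC, carrying a human 3-hydroxyisobutyryl-Coenzyme A hydrolase (isoform 1) coding fragment of about 1.1 kb. It was made to produce recombinant protein in bacteria for structure determination, and the record links the insert to a deposited crystal structure (PDB 3BPT). As is common for structural genomics constructs, the catalogue notes that the insert may not represent the full open reading frame, so it may be a truncated form chosen for expression or crystallisation behaviour. The plasmid is selected with kanamycin and is listed as low copy; the origin of replication is not stated.

The insert was introduced by ligation-independent cloning and is fused at its C terminus to a composite tag consisting of a TEV protease cleavage site followed by His and FLAG tags. This arrangement allows affinity capture of the protein through the His tag, detection or alternative purification through the FLAG epitope, and subsequent removal of both tags by TEV cleavage to leave a near-native protein for crystallisation or biochemical work. The promoter is not explicitly recorded, but the listed sequencing primers (T7 forward and T7 terminator reverse) suggest that the insert sits within a T7 promoter/terminator expression cassette, which would require a host strain supplying T7 RNA polymerase for expression.

One inconsistency is worth noting: the species is given as human, whereas the linked Entrez Gene entry uses mouse-style gene symbol and aliases. No feature table is provided, so details of the backbone beyond these catalogue fields cannot be confirmed.
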