>Addgene plasmid #38868 | HIBCH | depositor partial sequence | sequence record 48926 | HIBCH sequence 1143 bps
ATGACAGATGCAGCAGAAGAGGTGCTATTGGGAAAAAAAGGTTGCACGGGAGTCATAACACTAAACAGAC
CAAAGTTCCTCAATGCACTGACTCTTAATATGATTCGGCAGATTTATCCACAGCTAAAGAAGTGGGAACA
AGATCCTGAAACTTTCCTGATCATTATAAAGGGAGCAGGAGGAAAGGCTTTCTGTGCCGGGGGTGATATC
AGAGTGATCTCGGAAGCTGAAAAGGCAAAACAGAAGATAGCTCCAGTTTTCTTCAGAGAAGAATATATGC
TGAATAATGCTGTTGGTTCTTGCCAGAAACCTTATGTTGCACTTATTCATGGAATTACAATGGGTGGGGG
AGTTGGTCTCTCAGTCCATGGGCAATTTCGAGTGGCTACAGAAAAGTGTCTTTTTGCTATGCCAGAAACT
GCAATAGGACTGTTCCCTGATGTGGGTGGAGGTTATTTCTTGCCACGACTCCAAGGAAAACTTGGTTACT
TCCTTGCATTAACAGGATTCAGACTAAAAGGAAGAGATGTGTACAGAGCAGGAATTGCTACACACTTTGT
AGATTCTGAAAAGTTGGCCATGTTAGAGGAAGATTTGTTAGCCTTGAAATCTCCTTCAAAAGAAAATATT
GCATCTGTCTTAGAAAATTACCATACAGAGTCTAAGATTGATCGAGACAAGTCTTTTATACTTGAGGAAC
ACATGGACAAAATAAACAGTTGTTTTTCAGCCAATACTGTGGAAGAAATTATTGAAAACTTACAGCAAGA
TGGTTCATCTTTTGCCCTAGAGCAATTGAAGGTAATTAATAAAATGTCTCCAACATCTCTAAAGATCACA
CTAAGGCAACTCATGGAGGGGTCTTCAAAGACCTTGCAAGAAGTACTAACTATGGAGTATCGGCTAAGTC
AAGCTTGTATGAGAGGTCATGACTTTCATGAAGGCGTTAGAGCTGTTTTAATTGATAAAGACCAGAGTCC
AAAATGGAAACCAGCTGATCTAAAAGAAGTTACTGAGGAAGATTTGAATAATCACTTTAAGTCTTTGGGA
AGCAGTGATTTGAAATTTGCAGAGAACCTCTACTTCCAATCGCACCATCATCACCACCATGATTACAAGG
ATGACGACGATAAGTGAGGATCC
