>Addgene plasmid #38868 | HIBCH | addgene partial sequence | sequence record 50513 | T7_term
CTCTTCGGGCTTGTTGCAGCCGGATCTCAGTGGTGGTGGTGGTGGTGCTCGAGTGCGGCCGCAAGCTTGT
CGACGGAGCTCGAATTCGGATCCTCACTTATCGTCGTCATCCTTGTAATCATGGTGGTGATGATGGTGCG
ATTGGAAGTAGAGGTTCTCTGCAAATTTCAAATCACTGCTTCCCAAAGACTTAAAGTGATTATTCAAATC
TTCCTCAGTAACTTCTTTTAGATCAGCTGGTTTCCATTTTGGACTCTGGTCTTTATCAATTAAAACAGCT
CTAACGCCTTCATGAAAGTCATGACCTCTCATACAAGCTTGACTTAGCCGATACTCCATAGTTAGTACTT
CTTGCAAGGTCTTTGAAGACCCCTCCATGAGTTGCCTTAGTGTGATCTTTAGAGATGTTGGAGACATTTT
ATTAATTACCTTCAATTGCTCTAGGGCAAAAGATGAACCATCTTGCTGTAAGTTTTCAATAATTTCTTCC
ACAGTATTGGCTGAAAAACAACTGTTTATTTTGTCCATGTGTTCCTCAAGTATAAAAGACTTGTCTCGAT
CAATCTTAGACTCTGTATGGTAATTTTCTAAGACAGATGCAATATTTTCTTTTGAAGGAGATTTCAAGGC
TAACAAATCTTCCTCTAACATGGCCAACTTTTCAGAATCTACAAAGTGTGTAGCAATTCCTGCTCTGTAC
ACATCTCTTCCTTTTAGTCTGAATCCTGTTAATGCAAGGAAGTAACCAAGTTTTCCTTGGAGTCGTGGCA
AGAAATAACCTCCACCCACATCAGGGAACAGTCCTATTGCAGTTTCTGGCATA
