>Addgene plasmid #38868 | HIBCH | addgene partial sequence | sequence record 50514 | T7 5'-TAATACGACTCACTATAGGG-3'
ATTCCCTCTGAATAATTTTGTTTACCTTAAGAAGGAGATATACTATGACAGATGCAGCAGAAGAGGTGCT
ATTGGGAAAAAAAGGTTGCACGGGAGTCATAACACTAAACAGACCAAAGTTCCTCAATGCACTGACTCTT
AATATGATTCGGCAGATTTATCCACAGCTAAAGAAGTGGGAACAAGATCCTGAAACTTTCCTGATCATTA
TAAAGGGAGCAGGAGGAAAGGCTTTCTGTGCCGGGGGTGATATCAGAGTGATCTCGGAAGCTGAAAAGGC
AAAACAGAAGATAGCTCCAGTTTTCTTCAGAGAAGAATATATGCTGAATAATGCTGTTGGTTCTTGCCAG
AAACCTTATGTTGCACTTATTCATGGAATTACAATGGGTGGGGGAGTTGGTCTCTCAGTCCATGGGCAAT
TTCGAGTGGCTACAGAAAAGTGTCTTTTTGCTATGCCAGAAACTGCAATAGGACTGTTCCCTGATGTGGG
TGGAGGTTATTTCTTGCCACGACTCCAAGGAAAACTTGGTTACTTCCTTGCATTAACAGGATTCAGACTA
AAAGGAAGAGATGTGTACAGAGCAGGAATTGCTACACACTTTGTAGATTCTGAAAAGTTGGCCATGTTAG
AGGAAGATTTGTTAGCCTTGAAATCTCCTTCAAAAGAAAATATTGCATCTGTCTTAGAAAATTACCATAC
AGAGTCTAAGATTGATCGAGACAAGTCTTTTATACTTGAGGAACACATGGACAAAATAAACAGTTGTTTT
TCAGCCAATACTGTGGAAGAAATTATTGAAAACTTACAGCAAGATGGTTCATCTTTTGCCCTAGAGCAAT
TGAAGGTAATTAATAAAATGTCTCCAACATCTCTAAAGA
